Addgene plasmid #74959: PXPR007 sgCIC-2
Purpose: Cas9 + sgCIC-2 with blasticidin selection
Depositing lab: William Hahn. Depositing organization: Dana-Farber Cancer Institute. Publication: ATXN1L, CIC, and ETS Transcription Factors Modulate Sensitivity to MAPK Pathway Inhibition. Wang B, Krall EB, Aguirre AJ, Kim M, Widlund HR, Doshi MB, Sicinska E, Sulahian R, Goodale A, Cowley GS, Piccioni F, Doench JG, Root DE, Hahn WC. Cell Rep. 2017 Feb 7;18(6):1543-1557. doi: 10.1016/j.celrep.2017.01.031. PubMed 28178529.
Backbone
  Vector backbone: pXPR_BRD001
  Backbone manufacturer: Broad Institute - Genetic Perturbation Platform
  Backbone size w/o insert (bp): 13246
  Total vector size (bp): 11385
  Modifications to backbone: Puromycin resistance replaced with blasticidin resistance
  Vector type: Mammalian Expression, CRISPR
  Selectable markers: Blasticidin
Growth in bacteria
  Bacterial resistance: Ampicillin, 100 μg/mL
  Growth temperature: 37°C
  Growth strain: NEB Stable
  Copy number: High Copy
Gene/Insert
  Gene/Insert name: CIC
  gRNA/shRNA sequence: GCTCAGACACCAAGGCTCCG
  Species: H. sapiens (human)
  Entrez Gene: CIC (a.k.a. MRD45)
  Cloning method: Restriction Enzyme; 5′ cloning site Bsmb1 (unknown if destroyed); 3′ cloning site Bsmb1 (unknown if destroyed)
  Sequencing primers: 5′ GTATGTCTGTTGCTATTATGTCTACTATTCTTTCC
Terms and licenses: Academic/Nonprofit Terms; Industry Terms: Not Available to Industry
How to cite: PXPR007 sgCIC-2 was a gift from William Hahn (Addgene plasmid # 74959 ; http://n2t.net/addgene:74959 ; RRID:Addgene_74959)
