[The description below was written by a language model from this plasmid's Addgene catalogue record and pLannotate feature annotations shown in this document.]
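Description:
PXPR007 sgCIC-2 is an all-in-one lentiviral CRISPR/Cas9 plasmid for knocking out human CIC. It is built on the Broad Institute Genetic Perturbation Platform backbone pXPR_BRD001, in which the puromycin resistance gene has been replaced by a blasticidin marker. The catalogue lists it as a mammalian expression/CRISPR vector, and the feature table shows a third-generation, self-inactivating HIV-1 transfer vector. An RSV promoter is fused to a truncated 5' LTR, followed by the Ψ packaging signal with a gag fragment, the RRE for Rev-dependent export of the genomic RNA, a cPPT/CTS, a WPRE, and a ΔU3 3' LTR. In bacteria the plasmid replicates from a high-copy ColE1/pUC-type origin and is selected with ampicillin through β-lactamase. The backbone also carries f1 and SV40 origins, an SV40 poly(A) signal and remnants of lac and T3/T7 elements.

The payload has two expression units. A human U6 RNA polymerase III promoter drives the CIC-targeting guide, which was cloned between BsmBI sites and is fused to the Streptococcus pyogenes gRNA scaffold. The scaffold is annotated at the start of the circular map, directly after the U6 promoter and spacer at its end. Downstream, an EF-1α core promoter drives S. pyogenes Cas9, which is annotated as contiguous N- and C-terminal portions that together form a single coding region. Blasticidin S deaminase follows Cas9, but the element linking the two genes is not annotated. Transduced cells therefore receive nuclease, guide and drug marker from a single integrated provirus. The associated work examined how CIC, ATXN1L and ETS transcription factors affect sensitivity to MAPK pathway inhibition, which is consistent with using this construct to disrupt CIC.
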