Features (pLannotate 1.2.2; 29 found; start..end, strand, type, name):
      1..76      +  misc_RNA       gRNA scaffold: guide RNA scaffold for the Streptococcus pyogenes CRISPR/Cas9 system
    124..241     +  misc_feature   cPPT/CTS: central polypurine tract and central termination sequence of HIV-1
    310..521     +  promoter       EF-1α core promoter: core promoter for human elongation factor EF-1α
    625..2226    +  CDS            Cas9(N): N-terminal portion of Streptococcus pyogenes Cas9 (Zetsche et al., 2015)
   2227..4725    +  CDS            Cas9(C): C-terminal portion of Streptococcus pyogenes Cas9 (Zetsche et al., 2015)
   4846..5241    +  CDS            BSD: blasticidin S deaminase; Aspergillus terreus BSD; confers resistance to blasticidin
   5257..5845    +  misc_feature   WPRE: woodchuck hepatitis virus posttranscriptional regulatory element
   5896..5915    +  misc_feature   cPPT/CTS (fragment): central polypurine tract and central termination sequence of HIV-1
   5917..6150    +  LTR            3' LTR (ΔU3): self-inactivating 3' long terminal repeat (LTR) from HIV-1
   6228..6349    +  polyA_signal   SV40 poly(A) signal: SV40 polyadenylation signal
   6389..6524    +  rep_origin     SV40 ori: SV40 origin of replication
   6545..6563    -  promoter       T7 promoter: promoter for bacteriophage T7 RNA polymerase
   6571..6726    +  CDS            lacZα (fragment): LacZα fragment of β-galactosidase; lacZ fragment
   6731..7159    +  rep_origin     f1 ori (sequence partly withheld): f1 bacteriophage origin of replication; arrow indicates direction of (+) strand synthesis
   7212..7316    +  promoter       AmpR promoter: bla
   7317..8177    +  CDS            AmpR: β-lactamase; bla; confers resistance to ampicillin, carbenicillin, and related antibiotics
   8348..8936    +  rep_origin     ori: high-copy-number ColE1/pMB1/pBR322/pUC origin of replication
   9119..9211    +  CDS            lacI (fragment): lac repressor; lacI; The lac repressor binds to the lac operator to inhibit transcription in E. coli. This inhibition can be relieved by adding lactose or isopropyl-β-D-thiogalactopyranoside (IPTG).
   9224..9245    +  protein_bind   CAP binding site: CAP binding activates transcription in the presence of cAMP. E. coli catabolite activator protein
   9260..9290    +  promoter       lac promoter: promoter for the E. coli lac operon
   9294..9316    +  protein_bind   lac operator (fragment): The lac repressor binds to the lac operator to inhibit transcription in E. coli. This inhibition can be relieved by adding lactose or isopropyl-β-D-thiogalactopyranoside (IPTG). lac repressor encoded by lacI
   9359..9377    +  promoter       T3 promoter: promoter for bacteriophage T3 RNA polymerase
   9405..9631    +  promoter       RSV promoter: Rous sarcoma virus enhancer/promoter
   9632..9812    +  LTR            5' LTR (truncated): truncated 5' long terminal repeat (LTR) from HIV-1
   9859..9984    +  misc_feature   HIV-1 Ψ: packaging signal of human immunodeficiency virus type 1
   9968..10331   +  CDS            HIV-1 gag (fragment): gag protein from human immunodeficiency virus 1; gag
  10477..10710   +  misc_feature   RRE: The Rev response element (RRE) of HIV-1 allows for Rev-dependent mRNA export from the nucleus to the cytoplasm.
  11087..11113   +  CDS            Rev (fragment): human immunodeficiency virus 1 (HIV-1) Rev protein; rev; enhances nuclear export of unspliced and incompletely spliced viral mRNAs
  11117..11357   +  promoter       U6 promoter: RNA polymerase III promoter for human U6 snRNA
>Addgene plasmid #74959 | PXPR007 sgCIC-2 | depositor full sequence | sequence record 141792 | PXPR007 sgCIC-2 sequence 11386 bps
GTTTTAGAGCTAGAAATAGCAAGTTAAAATAAGGCTAGTCCGTTATCAACTTGAAAAAGTGGCACCGAGT
CGGTGCTTTTTTGAATTCTAGATCTTGAGACAAATGGCAGTATTCATCCACAATTTTAAAAGAAAAGGGG
GGATTGGGGGGTACAGTGCAGGGGAAAGAATAGTAGACATAATAGCAACAGACATACAAACTAAAGAATT
ACAAAAACAAATTACAAAAATTCAAAATTTTCGGGTTTATTACAGGGACAGCAGAGATCCACTTTGGCGC
CGGCTCGAGTGGCTCCGGTGCCCGTCAGTGGGCAGAGCGCACATCGCCCACAGTCCCCGAGAAGTTGGGG
GGAGGGGTCGGCAATTGAACCGGTGCCTAGAGAAGGTGGCGCGGGGTAAACTGGGAAAGTGATGTCGTGT
ACTGGCTCCGCCTTTTTCCCGAGGGTGGGGGAGAACCGTATATAAGTGCAGTAGTCGCCGTGAACGTTCT
TTTTCGCAACGGGTTTGCCGCCAGAACACAGGTGTCGTGACGCGGGATCCGCCACCATGGATTACAAAGA
CGATGACGATAAGATGGCCCCAAAGAAGAAGCGGAAGGTCGGTATCCACGGAGTCCCAGCAGCCGACAAG
AAGTACAGCATCGGCCTGGACATCGGCACCAACTCTGTGGGCTGGGCCGTGATCACCGACGAGTACAAGG
TGCCCAGCAAGAAATTCAAGGTGCTGGGCAACACCGACCGGCACAGCATCAAGAAGAACCTGATCGGAGC
CCTGCTGTTCGACAGCGGCGAAACAGCCGAGGCCACCCGGCTGAAGAGAACCGCCAGAAGAAGATACACC
AGACGGAAGAACCGGATCTGCTATCTGCAAGAGATCTTCAGCAACGAGATGGCCAAGGTGGACGACAGCT
TCTTCCACAGACTGGAAGAGTCCTTCCTGGTGGAAGAGGATAAGAAGCACGAGCGGCACCCCATCTTCGG
CAACATCGTGGACGAGGTGGCCTACCACGAGAAGTACCCCACCATCTACCACCTGAGAAAGAAACTGGTG
GACAGCACCGACAAGGCCGACCTGCGGCTGATCTATCTGGCCCTGGCCCACATGATCAAGTTCCGGGGCC
ACTTCCTGATCGAGGGCGACCTGAACCCCGACAACAGCGACGTGGACAAGCTGTTCATCCAGCTGGTGCA
GACCTACAACCAGCTGTTCGAGGAAAACCCCATCAACGCCAGCGGCGTGGACGCCAAGGCCATCCTGTCT
GCCAGACTGAGCAAGAGCAGACGGCTGGAAAATCTGATCGCCCAGCTGCCCGGCGAGAAGAAGAATGGCC
TGTTCGGAAACCTGATTGCCCTGAGCCTGGGCCTGACCCCCAACTTCAAGAGCAACTTCGACCTGGCCGA
GGATGCCAAACTGCAGCTGAGCAAGGACACCTACGACGACGACCTGGACAACCTGCTGGCCCAGATCGGC
GACCAGTACGCCGACCTGTTTCTGGCCGCCAAGAACCTGTCCGACGCCATCCTGCTGAGCGACATCCTGA
GAGTGAACACCGAGATCACCAAGGCCCCCCTGAGCGCCTCTATGATCAAGAGATACGACGAGCACCACCA
GGACCTGACCCTGCTGAAAGCTCTCGTGCGGCAGCAGCTGCCTGAGAAGTACAAAGAGATTTTCTTCGAC
CAGAGCAAGAACGGCTACGCCGGCTACATTGACGGCGGAGCCAGCCAGGAAGAGTTCTACAAGTTCATCA
AGCCCATCCTGGAAAAGATGGACGGCACCGAGGAACTGCTCGTGAAGCTGAACAGAGAGGACCTGCTGCG
GAAGCAGCGGACCTTCGACAACGGCAGCATCCCCCACCAGATCCACCTGGGAGAGCTGCACGCCATTCTG
CGGCGGCAGGAAGATTTTTACCCATTCCTGAAGGACAACCGGGAAAAGATCGAGAAGATCCTGACCTTCC
GCATCCCCTACTACGTGGGCCCTCTGGCCAGGGGAAACAGCAGATTCGCCTGGATGACCAGAAAGAGCGA
GGAAACCATCACCCCCTGGAACTTCGAGGAAGTGGTGGACAAGGGCGCTTCCGCCCAGAGCTTCATCGAG
CGGATGACCAACTTCGATAAGAACCTGCCCAACGAGAAGGTGCTGCCCAAGCACAGCCTGCTGTACGAGT
ACTTCACCGTGTATAACGAGCTGACCAAAGTGAAATACGTGACCGAGGGAATGAGAAAGCCCGCCTTCCT
GAGCGGCGAGCAGAAAAAGGCCATCGTGGACCTGCTGTTCAAGACCAACCGGAAAGTGACCGTGAAGCAG
CTGAAAGAGGACTACTTCAAGAAAATCGAGTGCTTCGACTCCGTGGAAATCTCCGGCGTGGAAGATCGGT
TCAACGCCTCCCTGGGCACATACCACGATCTGCTGAAAATTATCAAGGACAAGGACTTCCTGGACAATGA
GGAAAACGAGGACATTCTGGAAGATATCGTGCTGACCCTGACACTGTTTGAGGACAGAGAGATGATCGAG
GAACGGCTGAAAACCTATGCCCACCTGTTCGACGACAAAGTGATGAAGCAGCTGAAGCGGCGGAGATACA
CCGGCTGGGGCAGGCTGAGCCGGAAGCTGATCAACGGCATCCGGGACAAGCAGTCCGGCAAGACAATCCT
GGATTTCCTGAAGTCCGACGGCTTCGCCAACAGAAACTTCATGCAGCTGATCCACGACGACAGCCTGACC
TTTAAAGAGGACATCCAGAAAGCCCAGGTGTCCGGCCAGGGCGATAGCCTGCACGAGCACATTGCCAATC
TGGCCGGCAGCCCCGCCATTAAGAAGGGCATCCTGCAGACAGTGAAGGTGGTGGACGAGCTCGTGAAAGT
GATGGGCCGGCACAAGCCCGAGAACATCGTGATCGAAATGGCCAGAGAGAACCAGACCACCCAGAAGGGA
CAGAAGAACAGCCGCGAGAGAATGAAGCGGATCGAAGAGGGCATCAAAGAGCTGGGCAGCCAGATCCTGA
AAGAACACCCCGTGGAAAACACCCAGCTGCAGAACGAGAAGCTGTACCTGTACTACCTGCAGAATGGGCG
GGATATGTACGTGGACCAGGAACTGGACATCAACCGGCTGTCCGACTACGATGTGGACCATATCGTGCCT
CAGAGCTTTCTGAAGGACGACTCCATCGACAACAAGGTGCTGACCAGAAGCGACAAGAACCGGGGCAAGA
GCGACAACGTGCCCTCCGAAGAGGTCGTGAAGAAGATGAAGAACTACTGGCGGCAGCTGCTGAACGCCAA
GCTGATTACCCAGAGAAAGTTCGACAATCTGACCAAGGCCGAGAGAGGCGGCCTGAGCGAACTGGATAAG
GCCGGCTTCATCAAGAGACAGCTGGTGGAAACCCGGCAGATCACAAAGCACGTGGCACAGATCCTGGACT
CCCGGATGAACACTAAGTACGACGAGAATGACAAGCTGATCCGGGAAGTGAAAGTGATCACCCTGAAGTC
CAAGCTGGTGTCCGATTTCCGGAAGGATTTCCAGTTTTACAAAGTGCGCGAGATCAACAACTACCACCAC
GCCCACGACGCCTACCTGAACGCCGTCGTGGGAACCGCCCTGATCAAAAAGTACCCTAAGCTGGAAAGCG
AGTTCGTGTACGGCGACTACAAGGTGTACGACGTGCGGAAGATGATCGCCAAGAGCGAGCAGGAAATCGG
CAAGGCTACCGCCAAGTACTTCTTCTACAGCAACATCATGAACTTTTTCAAGACCGAGATTACCCTGGCC
AACGGCGAGATCCGGAAGCGGCCTCTGATCGAGACAAACGGCGAAACCGGGGAGATCGTGTGGGATAAGG
GCCGGGATTTTGCCACCGTGCGGAAAGTGCTGAGCATGCCCCAAGTGAATATCGTGAAAAAGACCGAGGT
GCAGACAGGCGGCTTCAGCAAAGAGTCTATCCTGCCCAAGAGGAACAGCGATAAGCTGATCGCCAGAAAG
AAGGACTGGGACCCTAAGAAGTACGGCGGCTTCGACAGCCCCACCGTGGCCTATTCTGTGCTGGTGGTGG
CCAAAGTGGAAAAGGGCAAGTCCAAGAAACTGAAGAGTGTGAAAGAGCTGCTGGGGATCACCATCATGGA
AAGAAGCAGCTTCGAGAAGAATCCCATCGACTTTCTGGAAGCCAAGGGCTACAAAGAAGTGAAAAAGGAC
CTGATCATCAAGCTGCCTAAGTACTCCCTGTTCGAGCTGGAAAACGGCCGGAAGAGAATGCTGGCCTCTG
CCGGCGAACTGCAGAAGGGAAACGAACTGGCCCTGCCCTCCAAATATGTGAACTTCCTGTACCTGGCCAG
CCACTATGAGAAGCTGAAGGGCTCCCCCGAGGATAATGAGCAGAAACAGCTGTTTGTGGAACAGCACAAG
CACTACCTGGACGAGATCATCGAGCAGATCAGCGAGTTCTCCAAGAGAGTGATCCTGGCCGACGCTAATC
TGGACAAAGTGCTGTCCGCCTACAACAAGCACCGGGATAAGCCCATCAGAGAGCAGGCCGAGAATATCAT
CCACCTGTTTACCCTGACCAATCTGGGAGCCCCTGCCGCCTTCAAGTACTTTGACACCACCATCGACCGG
AAGAGGTACACCAGCACCAAAGAGGTGCTGGACGCCACCCTGATCCACCAGAGCATCACCGGCCTGTACG
AGACACGGATCGACCTGTCTCAGCTGGGAGGCGACAAGCGTCCTGCTGCTACTAAGAAAGCTGGTCAAGC
TAAGAAAAAGAAAGCTAGCGGCAGCGGCGCCACCAACTTCAGCCTGCTGAAGCAGGCCGGCGACGTGGAG
GAGAACCCCGGCCCCATGGCCAAGCCTTTGTCTCAAGAAGAATCCACCCTCATTGAAAGAGCAACGGCTA
CAATCAACAGCATCCCCATCTCTGAAGACTACAGCGTCGCCAGCGCAGCTCTCTCTAGCGACGGCCGCAT
CTTCACTGGTGTCAATGTATATCATTTTACTGGGGGACCTTGTGCAGAACTCGTGGTGCTGGGCACTGCT
GCTGCTGCGGCAGCTGGCAACCTGACTTGTATCGTCGCGATCGGAAATGAGAACAGGGGCATCTTGAGCC
CCTGCGGACGGTGCCGACAGGTGCTTCTCGATCTGCATCCTGGGATCAAAGCCATAGTGAAGGACAGTGA
TGGACAGCCGACGGCAGTTGGGATTCGTGAATTGCTGCCCTCTGGTTATGTGTGGGAGGGCACGCGTTAA
GTCGACAATCAACCTCTGGATTACAAAATTTGTGAAAGATTGACTGGTATTCTTAACTATGTTGCTCCTT
TTACGCTATGTGGATACGCTGCTTTAATGCCTTTGTATCATGCTATTGCTTCCCGTATGGCTTTCATTTT
CTCCTCCTTGTATAAATCCTGGTTGCTGTCTCTTTATGAGGAGTTGTGGCCCGTTGTCAGGCAACGTGGC
GTGGTGTGCACTGTGTTTGCTGACGCAACCCCCACTGGTTGGGGCATTGCCACCACCTGTCAGCTCCTTT
CCGGGACTTTCGCTTTCCCCCTCCCTATTGCCACGGCGGAACTCATCGCCGCCTGCCTTGCCCGCTGCTG
GACAGGGGCTCGGCTGTTGGGCACTGACAATTCCGTGGTGTTGTCGGGGAAATCATCGTCCTTTCCTTGG
CTGCTCGCCTGTGTTGCCACCTGGATTCTGCGCGGGACGTCCTTCTGCTACGTCCCTTCGGCCCTCAATC
CAGCGGACCTTCCTTCCCGCGGCCTGCTGCCGGCTCTGCGGCCTCTTCCGCGTCTTCGCCTTCGCCCTCA
GACGAGTCGGATCTCCCTTTGGGCCGCCTCCCCGCGTCGACTTTAAGACCAATGACTTACAAGGCAGCTG
TAGATCTTAGCCACTTTTTAAAAGAAAAGGGGGGACTGGAAGGGCTAATTCACTCCCAACGAAGACAAGA
TCTGCTTTTTGCTTGTACTGGGTCTCTCTGGTTAGACCAGATCTGAGCCTGGGAGCTCTCTGGCTAACTA
GGGAACCCACTGCTTAAGCCTCAATAAAGCTTGCCTTGAGTGCTTCAAGTAGTGTGTGCCCGTCTGTTGT
GTGACTCTGGTAACTAGAGATCCCTCAGACCCTTTTAGTCAGTGTGGAAAATCTCTAGCAGTACGTATAG
TAGTTCATGTCATCTTATTATTCAGTATTTATAACTTGCAAAGAAATGAATATCAGAGAGTGAGAGGAAC
TTGTTTATTGCAGCTTATAATGGTTACAAATAAAGCAATAGCATCACAAATTTCACAAATAAAGCATTTT
TTTCACTGCATTCTAGTTGTGGTTTGTCCAAACTCATCAATGTATCTTATCATGTCTGGCTCTAGCTATC
CCGCCCCTAACTCCGCCCATCCCGCCCCTAACTCCGCCCAGTTCCGCCCATTCTCCGCCCCATGGCTGAC
TAATTTTTTTTATTTATGCAGAGGCCGAGGCCGCCTCGGCCTCTGAGCTATTCCAGAAGTAGTGAGGAGG
CTTTTTTGGAGGCCTAGGGACGTACCCAATTCGCCCTATAGTGAGTCGTATTACGCGCGCTCACTGGCCG
TCGTTTTACAACGTCGTGACTGGGAAAACCCTGGCGTTACCCAACTTAATCGCCTTGCAGCACATCCCCC
TTTCGCCAGCTGGCGTAATAGCGAAGAGGCCCGCACCGATCGCCCTTCCCAACAGTTGCGCAGCCTGAAT
GGCGAATGGG
[124 nt withheld, positions 6731-6854]
C
[91 nt withheld, positions 6856-6946]
A
[49 nt withheld, positions 6948-6996]
CCTTTGACGTTGGAGTCCACGTTCTTT
[37 nt withheld, positions 7024-7060]
ACCCTATCTCGGTCTATTCTTTTGATTTATAAGGGATTTTGCCGATTTCGGCCTATTGGTTAAAAAATGA
GCTGATTTAACAAAAATTTAACGCGAATTTTAACAAAATATTAACGCTTACAATTTAGGTGGCACTTTTC
GGGGAAATGTGCGCGGAACCCCTATTTGTTTATTTTTCTAAATACATTCAAATATGTATCCGCTCATGAG
ACAATAACCCTGATAAATGCTTCAATAATATTGAAAAAGGAAGAGTATGAGTATTCAACATTTCCGTGTC
GCCCTTATTCCCTTTTTTGCGGCATTTTGCCTTCCTGTTTTTGCTCACCCAGAAACGCTGGTGAAAGTAA
AAGATGCTGAAGATCAGTTGGGTGCACGAGTGGGTTACATCGAACTGGATCTCAACAGCGGTAAGATCCT
TGAGAGTTTTCGCCCCGAAGAACGTTTTCCAATGATGAGCACTTTTAAAGTTCTGCTATGTGGCGCGGTA
TTATCCCGTATTGACGCCGGGCAAGAGCAACTCGGTCGCCGCATACACTATTCTCAGAATGACTTGGTTG
AGTACTCACCAGTCACAGAAAAGCATCTTACGGATGGCATGACAGTAAGAGAATTATGCAGTGCTGCCAT
AACCATGAGTGATAACACTGCGGCCAACTTACTTCTGACAACGATCGGAGGACCGAAGGAGCTAACCGCT
TTTTTGCACAACATGGGGGATCATGTAACTCGCCTTGATCGTTGGGAACCGGAGCTGAATGAAGCCATAC
CAAACGACGAGCGTGACACCACGATGCCTGTAGCAATGGCAACAACGTTGCGCAAACTATTAACTGGCGA
ACTACTTACTCTAGCTTCCCGGCAACAATTAATAGACTGGATGGAGGCGGATAAAGTTGCAGGACCACTT
CTGCGCTCGGCCCTTCCGGCTGGCTGGTTTATTGCTGATAAATCTGGAGCCGGTGAGCGTGGGTCTCGCG
GTATCATTGCAGCACTGGGGCCAGATGGTAAGCCCTCCCGTATCGTAGTTATCTACACGACGGGGAGTCA
GGCAACTATGGATGAACGAAATAGACAGATCGCTGAGATAGGTGCCTCACTGATTAAGCATTGGTAACTG
TCAGACCAAGTTTACTCATATATACTTTAGATTGATTTAAAACTTCATTTTTAATTTAAAAGGATCTAGG
TGAAGATCCTTTTTGATAATCTCATGACCAAAATCCCTTAACGTGAGTTTTCGTTCCACTGAGCGTCAGA
CCCCGTAGAAAAGATCAAAGGATCTTCTTGAGATCCTTTTTTTCTGCGCGTAATCTGCTGCTTGCAAACA
AAAAAACCACCGCTACCAGCGGTGGTTTGTTTGCCGGATCAAGAGCTACCAACTCTTTTTCCGAAGGTAA
CTGGCTTCAGCAGAGCGCAGATACCAAATACTGTTCTTCTAGTGTAGCCGTAGTTAGGCCACCACTTCAA
GAACTCTGTAGCACCGCCTACATACCTCGCTCTGCTAATCCTGTTACCAGTGGCTGCTGCCAGTGGCGAT
AAGTCGTGTCTTACCGGGTTGGACTCAAGACGATAGTTACCGGATAAGGCGCAGCGGTCGGGCTGAACGG
GGGGTTCGTGCACACAGCCCAGCTTGGAGCGAACGACCTACACCGAACTGAGATACCTACAGCGTGAGCT
ATGAGAAAGCGCCACGCTTCCCGAAGGGAGAAAGGCGGACAGGTATCCGGTAAGCGGCAGGGTCGGAACA
GGAGAGCGCACGAGGGAGCTTCCAGGGGGAAACGCCTGGTATCTTTATAGTCCTGTCGGGTTTCGCCACC
TCTGACTTGAGCGTCGATTTTTGTGATGCTCGTCAGGGGGGCGGAGCCTATGGAAAAACGCCAGCAACGC
GGCCTTTTTACGGTTCCTGGCCTTTTGCTGGCCTTTTGCTCACATGTTCTTTCCTGCGTTATCCCCTGAT
TCTGTGGATAACCGTATTACCGCCTTTGAGTGAGCTGATACCGCTCGCCGCAGCCGAACGACCGAGCGCA
GCGAGTCAGTGAGCGAGGAAGCGGAAGAGCGCCCAATACGCAAACCGCCTCTCCCCGCGCGTTGGCCGAT
TCATTAATGCAGCTGGCACGACAGGTTTCCCGACTGGAAAGCGGGCAGTGAGCGCAACGCAATTAATGTG
AGTTAGCTCACTCATTAGGCACCCCAGGCTTTACACTTTATGCTTCCGGCTCGTATGTTGTGTGGAATTG
TGAGCGGATAACAATTTCACACAGGAAACAGCTATGACCATGATTACGCCAAGCGCGCAATTAACCCTCA
CTAAAGGGAACAAAAGCTGGAGCTGCAAGCTTAATGTAGTCTTATGCAATACTCTTGTAGTCTTGCAACA
TGGTAACGATGAGTTAGCAACATGCCTTACAAGGAGAGAAAAAGCACCGTGCATGCCGATTGGTGGAAGT
AAGGTGGTACGATCGTGCCTTATTAGGAAGGCAACAGACGGGTCTGACATGGATTGGACGAACCACTGAA
TTGCCGCATTGCAGAGATATTGTATTTAAGTGCCTAGCTCGATACATAAACGGGTCTCTCTGGTTAGACC
AGATCTGAGCCTGGGAGCTCTCTGGCTAACTAGGGAACCCACTGCTTAAGCCTCAATAAAGCTTGCCTTG
AGTGCTTCAAGTAGTGTGTGCCCGTCTGTTGTGTGACTCTGGTAACTAGAGATCCCTCAGACCCTTTTAG
TCAGTGTGGAAAATCTCTAGCAGTGGCGCCCGAACAGGGACTTGAAAGCGAAAGGGAAACCAGAGGAGCT
CTCTCGACGCAGGACTCGGCTTGCTGAAGCGCGCACGGCAAGAGGCGAGGGGCGGCGACTGGTGAGTACG
CCAAAAATTTTGACTAGCGGAGGCTAGAAGGAGAGAGATGGGTGCGAGAGCGTCAGTATTAAGCGGGGGA
GAATTAGATCGCGATGGGAAAAAATTCGGTTAAGGCCAGGGGGAAAGAAAAAATATAAATTAAAACATAT
AGTATGGGCAAGCAGGGAGCTAGAACGATTCGCAGTTAATCCTGGCCTGTTAGAAACATCAGAAGGCTGT
AGACAAATACTGGGACAGCTACAACCATCCCTTCAGACAGGATCAGAAGAACTTAGATCATTATATAATA
CAGTAGCAACCCTCTATTGTGTGCATCAAAGGATAGAGATAAAAGACACCAAGGAAGCTTTAGACAAGAT
AGAGGAAGAGCAAAACAAAAGTAAGACCACCGCACAGCAAGCGGCCGCTGATCTTCAGACCTGGAGGAGG
AGATATGAGGGACAATTGGAGAAGTGAATTATATAAATATAAAGTAGTAAAAATTGAACCATTAGGAGTA
GCACCCACCAAGGCAAAGAGAAGAGTGGTGCAGAGAGAAAAAAGAGCAGTGGGAATAGGAGCTTTGTTCC
TTGGGTTCTTGGGAGCAGCAGGAAGCACTATGGGCGCAGCGTCAATGACGCTGACGGTACAGGCCAGACA
ATTATTGTCTGGTATAGTGCAGCAGCAGAACAATTTGCTGAGGGCTATTGAGGCGCAACAGCATCTGTTG
CAACTCACAGTCTGGGGCATCAAGCAGCTCCAGGCAAGAATCCTGGCTGTGGAAAGATACCTAAAGGATC
AACAGCTCCTGGGGATTTGGGGTTGCTCTGGAAAACTCATTTGCACCACTGCTGTGCCTTGGAATGCTAG
TTGGAGTAATAAATCTCTGGAACAGATTTGGAATCACACGACCTGGATGGAGTGGGACAGAGAAATTAAC
AATTACACAAGCTTAATACACTCCTTAATTGAAGAATCGCAAAACCAGCAAGAAAAGAATGAACAAGAAT
TATTGGAATTAGATAAATGGGCAAGTTTGTGGAATTGGTTTAACATAACAAATTGGCTGTGGTATATAAA
ATTATTCATAATGATAGTAGGAGGCTTGGTAGGTTTAAGAATAGTTTTTGCTGTACTTTCTATAGTGAAT
AGAGTTAGGCAGGGATATTCACCATTATCGTTTCAGACCCACCTCCCAACCCCGAGGGGACCCAGAGAGG
GCCTATTTCCCATGATTCCTTCATATTTGCATATACGATACAAGGCTGTTAGAGAGATAATTAGAATTAA
TTTGACTGTAAACACAAAGATATTAGTACAAAATACGTGACGTAGAAAGTAATAATTTCTTGGGTAGTTT
GCAGTTTTAAAATTATGTTTTAAAATGGACTATCATATGCTTACCGTAACTTGAAAGTATTTCGATTTCT
TGGCTTTATATATCTTGTGGAAAGGACGAAACACCGGCTCAGACACCAAGGCTCCG
