>Addgene plasmid #74959 | PXPR007 sgCIC-2 | addgene partial sequence | sequence record 146696 | U6sponge-F 5'-GGACTATCATATGCTTACCGTAACTTGA-3'
AAGGACGAAACACCGGCTCAGACACCAAGGCTCCGGTTTTAGAGCTAGAAATAGCAAGTTAAAATAAGGC
TAGTCCGTTATCAACTTGAAAAAGTGGCACCGAGTCGGTGCTTTTTTGAATTCTAGATCTTGAGACAAAT
GGCAGTATTCATCCACAATTTTAAAAGAAAAGGGGGGATTGGGGGGTACAGTGCAGGGGAAAGAATAGTA
GACATAATAGCAACAGACATACAAACTAAAGAATTACAAAAACAAATTACAAAAATTCAAAATTTTCGGG
TTTATTACAGGGACAGCAGAGATCCACTTTGGCGCCGGCTCGAGTGGCTCCGGTGCCCGTCAGTGGGCAG
AGCGCACATCGCCCACAGTCCCCGAGAAGTTGGGGGGAGGGGTCGGCAATTGAACCGGTGCCTAGAGAAG
GTGGCGCGGGGTAAACTGGGAAAGTGATGTCGTGTACTGGCTCCGCCTTTTTCCCGAGGGTGGGGGAGAA
CCGTATATAAGTGCAGTAGTCGCCGTGAACGTTCTTTTTCGCAACGGGTTTGCCGCCAGAACACAGGTGT
CGTGACGCGGGATCCGCCACCATGGATTACA
