>Addgene plasmid #74959 | PXPR007 sgCIC-2 | addgene partial sequence | sequence record 146808 | blast-R 5'-gctctttcaatgagggtgga-3'
TTCAGCAGGCTGAAGTTGGTGGCGCCGCTGCCGCTAGCTTTCTTTTTCTTAGCTTGACCAGCTTTCTTAG
TAGCAGCAGGACGCTTGTCGCCTCCCAGCTGAGACAGGTCGATCCGTGTCTCGTACAGGCCGGTGATGCT
CTGGTGGATCAGGGTGGCGTCCAGCACCTCTTTGGTGCTGGTGTACCTCTTCCGGTCGATGGTGGTGTCA
AAGTACTTGAAGGCGGCAGGGGCTCCCAGATTGGTCAGGGTAAACAGGTGGATGATATTCTCGGCCTGCT
CTCTGATGGGCTTATCCCGGTGCTTGTTGTAGGCGGACAGCACTTTGTCCAGATTAGCGTCGGCCAGGAT
CACTCTCTTGGAGAACTCGCTGATCTGCTCGATGATCTCGTCCAGGTAGTGCTTGTGCTGTTCCACAAAC
AGCTGTTTCTGCTCATTATCCTCGGGGGAGCCCTTCAGCTTCTCATAGTGGCTGGCCAGGTACAGGAAGT
TCACATATTTGGAGGGCAGGGCCAGTTCGTTTCCCTTCTGCAGTTCGCCGGCAGA
